>Addgene plasmid #61325 | pCri-17a | addgene full sequence | sequence record 479129 | Addgene NGS Result
GGAATTGTGAGCGGATAACAATTCCCAATTAAAGGAGGAAGTCAAGATGGGCAGCAGCCATCATCATCAT
CATCACAGCAGCGGCGAAAACCTTTACTTCCAGGGCCCCATGGCCAAAGTGAGCAAGGGCGAGGAGCTGT
TCACCGGGGTGGTGCCCATCCTGGTCGAGCTGGACGGCGACGTAAACGGCCACAAGTTCAGCGTGTCCGG
CGAGGGCGAGGGCGATGCCACCTACGGCAAGCTGACCCTGAAGTTCATCTGCACCACCGGCAAGCTGCCC
GTGCCCTGGCCCACCCTCGTGACCACCTTCGGCTACGGCCTGCAGTGCTTCGCCCGCTACCCCGACCACA
TGAAGCAGCACGACTTCTTCAAGTCCGCCATGCCCGAAGGCTACGTCCAGGAGCGCACCATCTTCTTCAA
GGACGACGGCAACTACAAGACCCGCGCCGAGGTGAAGTTCGAGGGCGACACCCTGGTGAACCGCATCGAG
CTGAAGGGCATCGACTTCAAGGAGGACGGCAACATCCTGGGGCACAAGCTGGAGTACAACTACAACAGCC
ACAACGTCTATATCATGGCCGACAAGCAGAAGAACGGCATCAAGGTGAACTTCAAGATCCACCACAACAT
CGAGGACGGCAGCGTGCAGCTCGCCGACCACTACCAGCAGAACACCCCCATCGGCGACGGCCCCGTGCTG
CTGCCCGACAACCACTACCTGAGCACCCAGTCCGCCCTGAGCAAAGACCCCAACGAGAAGCGCGATCACA
TGGTCCTGCTGGAGTTCGTGACCGCCGCCGGGATCACTCTCGGCATGGACGAGCTGTACAAGTAAGGTAC
CGGATCCGAATTCGAGCTCCGTCGACAAGCTTGCGGCCCACTCGAGCACCACCACCACCACCACTGAAAA
GTTTATACCTTACCTGGAACAAATGGTTGAAACATACGAGGCTAATATCGGCTTATTAGGAATAGTCCCT
GTACTAATAAAATCAGGTGGATCAGTTGATCAGTATATTTTGGACGAAGCTCGGAAAGAATTTGGAGATG
ACTTGCTTAATTCCACAATTAAATTAAGGGAAAGAATAAAGCGATTTGATGTTCAAGGAATCACGGAAGA
AGATACTCATGATAAAGAAGCTCTAAAACTATTCAATAACCTTACAATGGAATTGATCGAAAGGGTGGAA
GGTTAATGGTACGAAAATTAGGGGATCTACCTAGAAAGCCACAAGGCGATAGGTCAAGCTTAAAGAACCC
TTACATGGATCTTACAGATTCTGAAAGTAAAGAAACAACAGAGGTTAAACAAACAGAACCAAAAAGAAAA
AAAGCATTGTTGAAAACAATGAAAGTTGATGTTTCAATCCATAATAAGATTAAATCGCTGCACGAAATTC
TGGCAGCATCCGAAGGGAATTCATATTACTTAGAGGATACTATTGAGAGAGCTATTGATAAGATGGTTGA
GACATTACCTGAGAGCCAAAAAACTTTTTATGAATATGAATTAAAAAAAAGAACCAACAAAGGCTGAGAC
AGACTCCAAACGAGTCTGTTTTTTTAAAAAAAATATTAGGAGCATTGAATATATATTAGAGAATTAAGAA
AGACATGGGAATAAAAATATTTTAAATCCAGTAAAAATATGATAAGATTATTTCAGAATATGAAGAACTC
TGTTTGTTTTTGATGAAAAAACAAACAAAAAAAATCCACCTAACGGAATCTCAATTTAACTAACAGCGGC
CAAACTGAGAAGTTAAATTTGAGAAGGGGAAAAGGCGGATTTATACTTGTATTTAACTATCTCCATTTTA
ACATTTTATTAAACCCCATACAAGTGAAAATCCTCTTTTACACTGTTCCTTTAGGTGATCGCGGAGGGAC
ATTATGAGTGAAGTAAACCTAAAAGGAAATACAGATGAATTAGTGTATTATCGACAGCAAACCACTGGAA
ATAAAATCGCCAGGAAGAGAATCAAAAAAGGGAAAGAAGAAGTTTATTATGTTGCTGAAACGGAAGAGAA
GATATGGACAGAAGAGCAAATAAAAAACTTTTCTTTAGACAAATTTGGTACGCATATACCTTACATAGAA
GGTCATTATACAATCTTAAATAATTACTTCTTTGATTTTTGGGGCTATTTTTTAGGTGCTGAAGGAATTG
CGCTCTATGCTCACCTAACTCGTTATGCATACGGCAGCAAAGACTTTTGCTTTCCTAGTCTACAAACAAT
CGCTAAAAAAATGGACAAGACTCCTGTTACAGTTAGAGGCTACTTGAAACTGCTTGAAAGGTACGGTTTT
ATTTGGAAGGTAAACGTCCGTAATAAAACCAAGGATAACACAGAGGAATCCCCGATTTTTAAGATTAGAC
GTAAGGTTCCTTTGCTTTCAGAAGAACTTTTAAATGGAAACCCTAATATTGAAATTCCAGATGACGAGGA
AGCACATGTAAAGAAGGCTTTAAAAAAGGAAAAAGAGGGTCTTCCAAAGGTTTTGAAAAAAGAGCACGAT
GAATTTGTTAAAAAAATGATGGATGAGTCAGAAACAATTAATATTCCAGAGGCCTTACAATATGACACAA
TGTATGAAGATATACTCAGTAAAGGAGAAATTCGAAAAGAAATCAAAAAACAAATACCTAATCCTACAAC
ATCTTTTGAGAGTATATCAATGACAACTGAAGAGGAAAAAGTCGACAGTACTTTAAAAAGCGAAATGCAA
AATCGTGTCTCTAAGCCTTCTTTTGATACCTGGTTTAAAAACACTAAGATCAAAATTGAAAATAAAAATT
GTTTATTACTTGTACCGAGTGAATTTGCATTTGAATGGATTAAGAAAAGATATTTAGAAACAATTAAAAC
AGTCCTTGAAGAAGCTGGATATGTTTTCGAAAAAATCGAACTAAGAAAAGTGCAATAAACTGCTGAAGTA
TTTCAGCAGTTTTTTTTATTTAGAAATAGTGAAAAAAATATAATCAGGGAGGTATCAATATTTAATGAGT
ACTGATTTAAATTTATTTAGACTGGAATTAATAATTAACACGTAGACTAATTAAAATTTAATGAGGGATA
AAGAGGATACAAAAATATTAATTTCAATCCCTATTAAATTTTAACAAGGGGGGGATTAAAATTTAATTAG
AGGTTTATCCACAAGAAAAGACCCTAATAAAATTTTTACTAGGGTTATAACACTGATTAATTTCTTAATG
GGGGAGGGATTAAAATTTAATGACAAAGAAAACAATCTTTTAAGAAAAGCTTTTAAAAGATAATAATAAA
AAGAGCTTTGCGATTAAGCAAAACTCTTTACTTTTTCATTGACATTATCAAATTCATCGATTTCAAATTG
TTGTTGTATCATAAAGTTAATTCTGTTTTGCACAACCTTTTCAGGAATATAAAACACATCTGAGGCTTGT
TTTATAAACTCAGGGTCGCTAAAGTCAATGTAACGTAGCATATGATATGGTATAGCTTCCACCCAAGTTA
GCCTTTCTGCTTCTTCTGAATGTTTTTCATATACTTCCATCGGTATCTCTAAATGATTTTCCTCATGTAG
CAAGGTATGAGCAAAAAGTTTATGGAATTGATAGTTCCTCTCTTTTTCTTCAACTTTTTTATCTAAAACA
AACACTTTAACATCTGAGTCAATGTAAGCATAAGATGTTTTTCCAGTCATAATTTCAATCCCAAATCTTT
TAGACAGAAATTCTGGACGTAAATCTTTTGGTGAAAGAATTTTTTTATGTAGCAATATATCCGATACAGC
ACCTTCTAAAAGCGTTGGTGAATAGGGCATTTTACCTATCTCCTCTCATTTTGTGGAATAAAAATAGTCA
TATTCGTCCATCTACCTATCCTATTATCGAACAGTTGAACTTTTTAATCAAGGATCAGTCCTTTTTTTCA
TTATTCTTAAACTGTGCTCTTAACTTTAACAACTCGATTTGTTTTTCCAGATTCGAGGGTAACTAGCCTC
GCCGATCCCGCAAGAGGCCCGGCAGTCAGGTGGCACTTTTCGGGGAAATGTGCGCGGAACCCCTATTTGT
TTATTTTTCTAAATACATTCAAATATGTATCCGCTCATGAGACAATAACCCTGATAAATGCTTCAATAAT
ATTGAAAAAGGAAGAGTATGAGTATTCAACATTTCCGTGTCGCCCTTATTCCCTTTTTTGCGGCATTTTG
CCTTCCTGTTTTTGCTCACCCAGAAACGCTGGTGAAAGTAAAAGATGCTGAAGATCAGTTGGGTGCACGA
GTGGGTTACATCGAACTGGATCTCAACAGCGGTAAGATCCTTGAGAGTTTTCGCCCCGAAGAACGTTTTC
CAATGATGAGCACTTTTAAAGTTCTGCTATGTGGCGCGGTATTATCCCGTATTGACGCCGGGCAAGAGCA
ACTCGGTCGCCGCATACACTATTCTCAGAATGACTTGGTTGAGTACTCACCAGTCACAGAAAAGCATCTT
ACGGATGGCATGACAGTAAGAGAATTATGCAGTGCTGCCATAACCATGAGTGATAACACTGCGGCCAACT
TACTTCTGACAACGATCGGAGGACCGAAGGAGCTAACCGCTTTTTTGCACAACATGGGGGATCATGTAAC
TCGCCTTGATCGTTGGGAACCGGAGCTGAATGAAGCCATACCAAACGACGAGCGTGACACCACGATGCCT
GTAGCAATGGCAACAACGTTGCGCAAACTATTAACTGGCGAACTACTTACTCTAGCTTCCCGGCAACAAT
TAATAGACTGGATGGAGGCAGATAAAGTTGCAGGACCACTTCTGCGCTCGGCCCTTCCGGCTGGCTGGTT
TATTGCTGATAAATCTGGAGCCGGTGAGCGTGGGTCTCGCGGTATCATTGCAGCACTGGGGCCAGATGGT
AAGCCCTCCCGTATCGTAGTTATCTACACGACGGGGAGTCAGGCAACTATGGATGAACGAAATAGACAGA
TCGCTGAGATAGGTGCCTCACTGATTAAGCATTGGTAACTGTCAGACCAAGTTTACTCATATATACTTTA
GATTGATTTAAAACTTCATTTTTAATTTAAAAGGATCTAGGTGAAGATCCTTTTTGATAATCTCATGACC
AAAATCCCTTAACGTGAGTTTTCGTTCCACTGAGCGTCAGACCCCGTAGAAAAGATCAAAGGATCTTCTT
GAGATCCTTTTTTTCTGCGCGTAATCTGCTGCTTGCAAACAAAAAAACCACCGCTACCAGCGGTGGTTTG
TTTGCCGGATCAAGAGCTACCAACTCTTTTTCCGAAGGTAACTGGCTTCAGCAGAGCGCAGATACCAAAT
ACTGTTCTTCTAGTGTAGCCGTAGTTAGGCCACCACTTCAAGAACTCTGTAGCACCGCCTACATACCTCG
CTCTGCTAATCCTGTTACCAGTGGCTGCTGCCAGTGGCGATAAGTCGTGTCTTACCGGGTTGGACTCAAG
ACGATAGTTACCGGATAAGGCGCAGCGGTCGGGCTGAACGGGGGGTTCGTGCACACAGCCCAGCTTGGAG
CGAACGACCTACACCGAACTGAGATACCTACAGCGTGAGCTATGAGAAAGCGCCACGCTTCCCAAAGGGA
GAAAGGCGGACAGGTATCCGGTAAGCGGCAGGGTCGGAACAGGAGAGCGCACGAGGGAGCTTCCAGGGGG
AAACGCCTGGTATCTTTATAGTCCTGTCGGGTTTCGCCACCTCTGACTTGAGCGTCGATTTTTGTGATGC
TCGTCAGGGGGGCGGAGCCTATGGAAAAACGCCAGCAACGCGGCCTTTTTACGGTTCCTGGCCTTTTGCT
GGCCTTTTGCTCACATGTTCTTTCCTGCGTTATCCCCTGATTCTGTGGATAACCGTATTACCGCCTTTGA
GTGAGCTGATACCGCTCGCCGCAGCCGAACGACCGAGCGCAGCGAGTCAGTGAGCGAGGAAGCGGAAGAG
CGCCCAATACGCATGCTTAAGTTATTGGTATGACTGGTTTTAAGCGCAAAAAAAGTTGCTTTTTCGTACC
TATTAATGTATCGTTAGAAAACCGACTGTAAAAAGTACAGTCGGCATTATCTCATATTATAAAAGCCAGT
CATTAGGCCTATCTGACAATTCCTGAATAGAGTTCATAAACAATCCTGCATGATAACCATCACAAACAGA
ATGATGTACCTGTAAAGATAGCGGTAAATATATTGAATTACCTTTATTAATGAATTTTCCTGCTGTAATA
ATGGGTAGAAGGTAATTACTATTATTATTGATATTTAAGTTAAACCCAGTAAATGAAGTCCAAGGAATAA
TAGAAAGAGAAAAAGCATTTTCAGGTATAGGTGTTTTGGGAAACAATTTCCCCGAACCATTATATTTCTC
TACATCAGAAAGGTATAAATCATAAAACTCTTTGAAGTCATTCTTTACAGGAGTCCAAATACCAGAGAAT
GTTTTAGATACACCATCAAAAATTGTATAAAGTGGCTCTAACTTATCCCAATAACCTAACTCTCCGTCGC
TATTGTAACCAGTTCTAAAAGCTGTATTTGAGTTTATCACCCTTGTCACTAAGAAAATAAATGCAGGGTA
AAATTTATATCCTTCTTGTTTTATGTTTCGGTATAAAACACTAATATCAATTTCTGTGGTTATACTAAAA
GTCGTTTGTTGGTTCAAATAATGATTAAATATCTCTTTTCTCTTCCAATTGTCTAAATCAATTTTATTAA
AGTTCATTTGATATGCCTCCTAAATTTTTATCTAAAGTGAATTTAGGAGGCTTACTTGTCTGCTTTCTTC
ATTAGAATCAATCCTTTTTTAAAAGTCAATATTACTGTAACATAAATATATATTTTAAAAATATCCCACT
TTATCCAATTTTTGTTTGTTGAACTAATGGGTGCTTTAGTTGAAGAATAAAAGACCACATTAAAAAATGT
GGTCTTTTGTGTTTTTTTAAAGGATTTGAGCGTAGCGAAAAATCCTTTTCTTTCTTATCTTGATAATAAG
GGTAACTATTGCCGTCGTCCATTCCGACAGCATCGCCAGTCACTATGGCGTGCTGCTAGCGCCATTCGCC
ATTCAGGCTGCGCAACTGTTGGGAAGGGCGATCGGTGCGGGCCTCTTCGCTATTACGCCAGCTGGCGAAA
GGGGGATGTGCTGCAAGGCGATTAAGTTGGGTAACGCCAGGGTTTTCCCAGTCACGACGTTGTAAAACGA
CGGCCAGTGAATTCGAGCTCAGGCCTTAACTCACATTAATTGCGTTGCGCTCACTGCCCGCTTTCCAGTC
GGGAAACCTGTCGTGCCAGCTGCATTAATGAATCGGCCAACGCGCGGGGAGAGGCGGTTTGCGTATTGGG
CGCCAGGGTGGTTTTTCTTTTCACCAGTGAGACGGGCAACAGCTGATTGCCCTTCACCGCCTGGCCCTGA
GAGAGTTGCAGCAAGCGGTCCACGCTGGTTTGCCCCAGCAGGCGAAAATCCTGTTTGATGGTGGTTAACG
GCGGGATATAACATGAGCTGTCTTCGGTATCGTCGTATCCCACTACCGAGATATCCGCACCAACGCGCAG
CCCGGACTCGGTAATGGCGCGCATTGCGCCCAGCGCCATCTGATCGTTGGCAACCAGCATCGCAGTGGGA
ACGATGCCCTCATTCAGCATTTGCATGGTTTGTTGAAAACCGGACATGGCACTCCAGTCGCCTTCCCGTT
CCGCTATCGGCTGAATTTGATTGCGAGTGAGATATTTATGCCAGCCAGCCAGACGCAGACGCGCCGAGAC
AGAACTTAATGGGCCCGCTAACAGCGCGATTTGCTGGTGACCCAATGCGACCAGATGCTCCACGCCCAGT
CGCGTACCGTCTTCATGGGAGAAAATAATACTGTTGATGGGTGTCTGGTCAGAGACATCAAGAAATAACG
CCGGAACATTAGTGCAGGCAGCTTCCACAGCAATGGCATCCTGGTCATCCAGCGGATAGTTAATGATCAG
CCCACTGACGCGTTGCGCGAGAAGATTGTGCACCGCCGTTTTACAGGCTTCGACGCCGCTTCGTTCTACC
ATCGACACCACCACGCTGGCACCCAGTTGATCGGCGCGAGATTTAATCGCCGCGACAATTTGCGACGGCG
CGTGCAGGGCCAGACTGGAGGTGGCAACGCCAATCAGCAACGACTGTTTGCCCGCCAGTTGTTGTGCCAC
GCGGTTGGGAATGTAATTCAGCTCCGCCATCGCCGCTTCCACTTTTTCCCGCGTTTTCGCAGAAACGTGG
CTGGCCTGGTTCACCACGCGGGAAACGGTCTGATAAGAGACACCGGCATACTCTGCGACATCGTATAACG
TTACTGGTTTCATCAAAATCGTCTCCCTCCGTTTGAATATTTGATTGATCGTAACCAGATGAAGCACTCT
TTCCACTATCCCTACAGTGTTATGGCTTGAACAATCACGAAACAATAATTGGTACGTACGATCTTTCAGC
CGACTCAAACATCAAATCTTACAAATGTAGTCTTTGAAAGTATTACATATGTAAGATTTAAATGCAACCG
TTTTTTCGGAAGGAAATGATGACCTCGTTTCCACCGGAATTAGCTTGGTACCAGCTATTGTAACATAATC
GGTACGGGGGTGAAAAAGCTAACGGAAAAGGGAGCGGAAAAGAATGATGTAAGCGTGAAAAATTTTTTAT
CTTATCACTTGAAATTGGAAGGGAGATTCTTTATTATAAGAATTGT
Features (pLannotate 1.2.2; 14 found; start..end, strand, type, name):
      1..25      +  protein_bind   lac operator: The lac repressor binds to the lac operator to inhibit transcription in E. coli. This inhibition can be relieved by adding lactose or isopropyl-β-D-thiogalactopyranoside (IPTG). lac repressor encoded by lacI
     59..75      +  CDS            capTEV™ (fragment): composite tag for in vivo biotinylation, TEV protease cleavage, and 6xHis tagging
    119..835     +  CDS            EYFP: enhanced YFP mammalian codon-optimized
    887..904     +  CDS            9xHis (fragment): 9xHis affinity tag
   2713..2865    +  CDS            dnaA (fragment): DNAA_BACHD - Protein inferred from homology: Swiss-Prot protein existence level 3. Plays an important role in the initiation and regulation of chromosomal replication. Binds to the origin of replication; it binds specifically double-stranded DNA at a 9 bp consensus (dnaA box): 5'- TTATC[CA]A[CA]A-3'. DnaA binds to ATP and to acidic phospholipids (By similarity). From Bacillus halodurans (strain ATCC BAA-125 / DSM 18197 / FERM 7344 / JCM 9153 / C-125).
   4043..4147    +  promoter       AmpR promoter: bla
   4148..5008    +  CDS            AmpR: β-lactamase; bla; confers resistance to ampicillin, carbenicillin, and related antibiotics
   5179..5767    +  rep_origin     ori: high-copy-number ColE1/pMB1/pBR322/pUC origin of replication
   5968..6054    -  CDS            cop (fragment): COP1_STAAU - Protein predicted: Swiss-Prot protein existence level 4. Putative control of replication message. From Staphylococcus aureus.
   6080..6727    -  CDS            cat: CAT1_STAAU - Experimental evidence at transcript level: Swiss-Prot protein existence level 2. This enzyme is an effector of chloramphenicol resistance in bacteria. From Staphylococcus aureus.
   6912..7013    -  CDS            cop (fragment): COP1_STAAU - Protein predicted: Swiss-Prot protein existence level 4. Putative control of replication message. From Staphylococcus aureus.
   7015..7062    +  CDS            TcR (fragment): tetracycline efflux protein; tet; confers resistance to tetracycline
   7065..7222    -  CDS            lacZα (fragment): LacZα fragment of β-galactosidase; lacZ fragment
   7261..8342    -  CDS            lacI (fragment): lac repressor; lacI; The lac repressor binds to the lac operator to inhibit transcription in E. coli. This inhibition can be relieved by adding lactose or isopropyl-β-D-thiogalactopyranoside (IPTG).
