[The description below was written by a language model from this plasmid's Addgene catalogue record and pLannotate feature annotations shown in this document.]
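Description:
pCri-17a is a bacterial expression plasmid from the pCri vector collection for recombinant protein expression and purification. It is built on the pHT-01 backbone, which is generally known as an E. coli/Bacillus subtilis shuttle vector, although the record itself lists only "Bacterial Expression" and does not name the intended expression host. It is catalogued at about 8.6 kb, and the sequenced record is 8,726 nt. In E. coli it is maintained at high copy through a ColE1/pUC-type origin and selected with ampicillin via the bla gene and its promoter. The feature table also shows a Staphylococcus aureus-type chloramphenicol acetyltransferase (cat) gene flanked by cop fragments, plus a short dnaA-like match. These fit a Gram-positive replication and selection module, but the annotation does not define that replicon explicitly.

The payload is a green fluorescent protein coding sequence. The annotation software labels it as EYFP, most likely because GFP variants are so similar in sequence. It carries histidine tags at both ends. The N-terminal tag region is matched to a fragment of a composite TEV/6xHis tag, which may indicate a protease cleavage site, though the match is too short to be sure. The C-terminal tag appears as a fragment of a poly-His tag. A lac operator lies immediately upstream of the reading frame and a lacI repressor gene is carried on the plasmid, so expression is IPTG-inducible. The promoter itself is not annotated or stated in the record. Small TcR and lacZα fragments appear to be backbone remnants. The stated purpose is simply protein expression. The fluorescent insert may serve as an expression reporter or a replaceable placeholder for a gene of interest, but the record does not say so.
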