Addgene plasmid #61325: pCri-17a
Purpose: Protein expression.
Depositing lab: F Xavier Gomis-Ruth. Depositing organization: Institut de Biologia Molecular de Barcelona (IBMB-CSIC). Publication: The pCri System: A Vector Collection for Recombinant Protein Expression and Purification. Goulas T, Cuppari A, Garcia-Castellanos R, Snipas S, Glockshuber R, Arolas JL, Gomis-Ruth FX. PLoS One. 2014 Nov 11;9(11):e112643. doi: 10.1371/journal.pone.0112643. eCollection 2014. PONE-D-14-36402 PubMed 25386923.
Backbone
  Vector backbone: pHT-01
  Total vector size (bp): 8600
  Vector type: Bacterial Expression
Growth in bacteria
  Bacterial resistance: Ampicillin, 100 μg/mL
  Growth temperature: 37°C
  Growth strain: DH5alpha
  Copy number: High Copy
Gene/Insert
  Gene/Insert name: Green fluorescent protein
  Tag / fusion protein: His-tag (N terminal on insert); His-tag (C terminal on insert)
Terms and licenses: Academic/Nonprofit Terms; Industry Terms: Not Available to Industry
How to cite: pCri-17a was a gift from F Xavier Gomis-Ruth (Addgene plasmid # 61325)
