>Addgene plasmid #61325 | pCri-17a | addgene partial sequence | sequence record 100982 | EGFP-C 5'-CATGGTCCTGCTGGAGTTCGTG-3'
TACCGGATCCGAATTCGAGCTCCGTCGACAAGCTTGCGGCCCACTCGAGCACCACCACCACCACCACTGA
AAAGTTTATACCTTACCTGGAACAAATGGTTGAAACATACGAGGCTAATATCGGCTTATTAGGAATAGTC
CCTGTACTAATAAAATCAGGTGGATCAGTTGATCAGTATATTTTGGACGAAGCTCGGAAAGAATTTGGAG
ATGACTTGCTTAATTCCACAATTAAATTAAGGGAAAGAATAAAGCGATTTGATGTTCAAGGAATCACGGA
AGAAGATACTCATGATAAAGAAGCTCTAAAACTATTCAATAACCTTACAATGGAATTGATCGAAAGGGTG
GAAGGTTAATGGTACGAAAATTAGGGGATCTACCTAGAAAGCCACAAGGCGATAGGTCAAGCTTAAAGAA
CCCTTACATGGATCTTACAGATTCTGAAAGTAAAGAAACAACAGAGGTTAAACAAACAGAACCAAAAAGA
AAAAAAGCATTGTTGAAAACAATGAAAGTTGATGTTTCAATCCATAATAAGATTAAATCGCTGCACGAAA
TTCTGGCAGCATCCGAAGGGAATTCATATTACTTAGAGGATACTATTGAGAGAGCTATTGATAAGATGGT
TGAGACATTACCTGAGAGCCAAAAAACTTTTTATGAATATGAATTAAAAAAAAGAACCAACAAAGGCTGA
GACAGACTCCAAACGAGTCTG
