>Addgene plasmid #61325 | pCri-17a | addgene partial sequence | sequence record 101328 | EGFP-N 5'-CGTCGCCGTCCAGCTCGACCAG-3'
GCGACGGCGCGTGCAGGGCCAGACTGGAGGTGGCAACGCCAATCAGCAACGACTGTTTGCCCGCCAGTTG
TTGTGCCACGCGGTTGGGAATGTAATTCAGCTCCGCCATCGCCGCTTCCACTTTTTCCCGCGTTTTCGCA
GAAACGTGGCTGGCCTGGTTCACCACGCGGGAAACGGTCTGATAAGAGACACCGGCATACTCTGCGACAT
CGTATAACGTTACTGGTTTCATCAAAATCGTCTCCCTCCGTTTGAATATTTGATTGATCGTAACCAGATG
AAGCACTCTTTCCACTATCCCTACAGTGTTATGGCTTGAACAATCACGAAACAATAATTGGTACGTACGA
TCTTTCAGCCGACTCAAACATCAAATCTTACAAATGTAGTCTTTGAAAGTATTACATATGTAAGATTTAA
ATGCAACCGTTTTTTCGGAAGGAAATGATGACCTCGTTTCCACCGGAATTAGCTTGGTACCAGCTATTGT
AACATAATCGGTACGGGGGTGAAAAAGCTAACGGAAAAGGGAGCGGAAAAGAATGATGTAAGCGTGAAAA
ATTTTTTATCTTATCACTTGAAATTGGAAGGGAGATTCTTTATTATAAGAATTGTGGAATTGTGAGCGGA
TAACAATTCCCAATTAAAGGAGGAAGTCAAGATGGGCAGCAGCCATCATCATCATCATCACAGCAGCGGC
GAAAACCTTTACTTCCAGGGCCCCATGGCCAAAGTGAGC
